>Addgene plasmid #116178 | pHAGE-BRAF-L597R | addgene full sequence | sequence record 250686 | Addgene NGS Result
TTTTAAAAGAAAAGGGGGGATTGGGGGGTACAGTGCAGGGGAAAGAATAGTAGACATAATAGCAACAGAC
ATACAAACTAAAGAATTACAAAAACAAATTACAAAAATTCAAAATTTTCGGGTTTATTACAGGGACAGCA
GAGATCCAGTTTGGACTAGTCGTGAGGCTCCGGTGCCCGTCAGTGGGCAGAGCGCACATCGCCCACAGTC
CCCGAGAAGTTGGGGGGAGGGGTCGGCAATTGAACCGGTGCCTAGAGAAGGTGGCGCGGGGTAAACTGGG
AAAGTGATGTCGTGTACTGGCTCCGCCTTTTTCCCGAGGGTGGGGGAGAACCGTATATAAGTGCAGTAGT
CGCCGTGAACGTTCTTTTTCGCAACGGGTTTGCCGCCAGAACACAGGTAAGTGCCGTGTGTGGTTCCCGC
GGGCCTGGCCTCTTTACGGGTTATGGCCCTTGCGTGCCTTGAATTACTTCCACCTGGCTGCAGTACGTGA
TTCTTGATCCCGAGCTTCGGGTTGGAAGTGGGTGGGAGAGTTCGAGGCCTTGCGCTTAAGGAGCCCCTTC
GCCTCGTGCTTGAGTTGAGGCCTGGCCTGGGCGCTGGGGCCGCCGCGTGCGAATCTGGTGGCACCTTCGC
GCCTGTCTCGCTGCTTTCGATAAGTCTCTAGCCATTTAAAATTTTTGATGACCTGCTGCGACGCTTTTTT
TCTGGCAAGATAGTCTTGTAAATGCGGGCCAAGATCTGCACACTGGTATTTCGGTTTTTGGGGCCGCGGG
CGGCGACGGGGCCCGTGCGTCCCAGCGCACATGTTCGGCGAGGCGGGGCCTGCGAGCGCGGCCACCGAGA
ATCGGACGGGGGTAGTCTCAAGCTGGCCGGCCTGCTCTGGTGCCTGGCCTCGCGCCGCCGTGTATCGCCC
CGCCCTGGGCGGCAAGGCTGGCCCGGTCGGCACCAGTTGCGTGAGCGGAAAGATGGCCGCTTCCCGGCCC
TGCTGCAGGGAGCTCAAAATGGAGGACGCGGCGCTCGGGAGAGCGGGCGGGTGAGTCACCCACACAAAGG
AAAAGGGCCTTTCCGTCCTCAGCCGTCGCTTCATGTGACTCCACGGAGTACCGGGCGCCGTCCAGGCACC
TCGATTAGTTCTCGAGCTTTTGGAGTACGTCGTCTTTAGGTTGGGGGGAGGGGTTTTATGCGATGGAGTT
TCCCCACACTGAGTGGGTGGAGACTGAAGTTAGGCCAGCTTGGCACTTGATGTAATTCTCCTTGGAATTT
GCCCTTTTTGAGTTTGGATCTTGGTTCATTCTCAAGCCTCAGACAGTGGTTCAAAGTTTTTTTCTTCCAT
TTCAGGTGTCGTGAAGCGGCCCTGCAGATATCAACAAGTTTGTACAAAAAAGCAGGCACCATGGCGGCGC
TGAGCGGTGGCGGTGGTGGCGGCGCGGAGCCGGGCCAGGCTCTGTTCAACGGGGACATGGAGCCCGAGGC
CGGCGCCGGCGCCGGCGCCGCGGCCTCTTCGGCTGCGGACCCTGCCATTCCGGAGGAGGTGTGGAATATC
AAACAAATGATTAAGTTGACACAGGAACATATAGAGGCCCTATTGGACAAATTTGGTGGGGAGCATAATC
CACCATCAATATATCTGGAGGCCTATGAAGAATACACCAGCAAGCTAGATGCACTCCAACAAAGAGAACA
ACAGTTATTGGAATCTCTGGGGAACGGAACTGATTTTTCTGTTTCTAGCTCTGCATCAATGGATACCGTT
ACATCTTCTTCCTCTTCTAGCCTTTCAGTGCTACCTTCATCTCTTTCAGTTTTTCAAAATCCCACAGATG
TGGCACGGAGCAACCCCAAGTCACCACAAAAACCTATCGTTAGAGTCTTCCTGCCCAACAAACAGAGGAC
AGTGGTACCTGCAAGGTGTGGAGTTACAGTCCGAGACAGTCTAAAGAAAGCACTGATGATGAGAGGTCTA
ATCCCAGAGTGCTGTGCTGTTTACAGAATTCAGGATGGAGAGAAGAAACCAATTGGTTGGGACACTGATA
TTTCCTGGCTTACTGGAGAAGAATTGCATGTGGAAGTGTTGGAGAATGTTCCACTTACAACACACAACTT
TGTACGAAAAACGTTTTTCACCTTAGCATTTTGTGACTTTTGTCGAAAGCTGCTTTTCCAGGGTTTCCGC
TGTCAAACATGTGGTTATAAATTTCACCAGCGTTGTAGTACAGAAGTTCCACTGATGTGTGTTAATTATG
ACCAACTTGATTTGCTGTTTGTCTCCAAGTTCTTTGAACACCACCCAATACCACAGGAAGAGGCGTCCTT
AGCAGAGACTGCCCTAACATCTGGATCATCCCCTTCCGCACCCGCCTCGGACTCTATTGGGCCCCAAATT
CTCACCAGTCCGTCTCCTTCAAAATCCATTCCAATTCCACAGCCCTTCCGACCAGCAGATGAAGATCATC
GAAATCAATTTGGGCAACGAGACCGATCCTCATCAGCTCCCAATGTGCATATAAACACAATAGAACCTGT
CAATATTGATGACTTGATTAGAGACCAAGGATTTCGTGGTGATGGAGGATCAACCACAGGTTTGTCTGCT
ACCCCCCCTGCCTCATTACCTGGCTCACTAACTAACGTGAAAGCCTTACAGAAATCTCCAGGACCTCAGC
GAGAAAGGAAGTCATCTTCATCCTCAGAAGACAGGAATCGAATGAAAACACTTGGTAGACGGGACTCGAG
TGATGATTGGGAGATTCCTGATGGGCAGATTACAGTGGGACAAAGAATTGGATCTGGATCATTTGGAACA
GTCTACAAGGGAAAGTGGCATGGTGATGTGGCAGTGAAAATGTTGAATGTGACAGCACCTACACCTCAGC
AGTTACAAGCCTTCAAAAATGAAGTAGGAGTACTCAGGAAAACACGACATGTGAATATCCTACTCTTCAT
GGGCTATTCCACAAAGCCACAACTGGCTATTGTTACCCAGTGGTGTGAGGGCTCCAGCTTGTATCACCAT
CTCCATATCATTGAGACCAAATTTGAGATGATCAAACTTATAGATATTGCACGACAGACTGCACAGGGCA
TGGATTACTTACACGCCAAGTCAATCATCCACAGAGACCTCAAGAGTAATAATATATTTCTTCATGAAGA
CCTCACAGTAAAAATAGGTGATTTTGGTCGAGCTACAGTGAAATCTCGATGGAGTGGGTCCCATCAGTTT
GAACAGTTGTCTGGATCCATTTTGTGGATGGCACCAGAAGTCATCAGAATGCAAGATAAAAATCCATACA
GCTTTCAGTCAGATGTATATGCATTTGGAATTGTTCTGTATGAATTGATGACTGGACAGTTACCTTATTC
AAACATCAACAACAGGGACCAGATAATTTTTATGGTGGGACGAGGATACCTGTCTCCAGATCTCAGTAAG
GTACGGAGTAACTGTCCAAAAGCCATGAAGAGATTAATGGCAGAGTGCCTCAAAAAGAAAAGAGATGAGA
GACCACTCTTTCCCCAAATTCTCGCCTCTATTGAGCTGCTGGCCCGCTCATTGCCAAAAATTCACCGCAG
TGCATCAGAACCCTCCTTGAATCGGGCTGGTTTCCAAACAGAGGATTTTAGTCTATATGCTTGTGCTTCT
CCAAAAACACCCATCCAGGCAGGGGGATATGGTGCGTTTCCTGTCCACTAGAACCCAGCTTTCTTGTACA
AAGTGGTGATATCCAATTAACCCTCACTAAAGGTGATATAGTAGTGAAGAAATAAGTCCCTATAGTGAGT
CGTATTACCACCCAACTTTTCTATACAAAGTGGTTGATATCCAGCACAGTGGCGGCCGCTCGAGTCTAGA
GGGCCCGCGGTTCGAAGGTAAGCCTATCCCTAACCCTCTCCTCGGTCTCGATTCTACGCGTACCGGTTAG
TAATGAGATCCCTCCCCCCCCCCTAACGTTACTGGCCGAAGCCGCTTGGAATAAGGCCGGTGTGCGTTTG
TCTATATGTTATTTTCCACCATATTGCCGTCTTTTGGCAATGTGAGGGCCCGGAAACCTGGCCCTGTCTT
CTTGACGAGCATTCCTAGGGGTCTTTCCCCTCTCGCCAAAGGAATGCAAGGTCTGTTGAATGTCGTGAAG
GAAGCAGTTCCTCTGGAAGCTTCTTGAAGACAAACAACGTCTGTAGCGACCCTTTGCAGGCAGCGGAACC
CCCCACCTGGCGACAGGTGCCTCTGCGGCCAAAAGCCACGTGTATAAGATACACCTGCAAAGGCGGCACA
ACCCCAGTGCCACGTTGTGAGTTGGATAGTTGTGGAAAGAGTCAAATGGCTCTCCTCAAGCGTATTCAAC
AAGGGGCTGAAGGATGCCCAGAAGGTACCCCATTGTATGGGATCTGATCTGGGGCCTCGGTGCACATGCT
TTACATGTGTTTAGTCGAGGTTAAAAAAACGTCTAGGCCCCCCGAACCACGGGGACGTGGTTTTCCTTTG
AAAAACACGATGATAATATGGCCACACATATGACCGAGTACAAGCCCACGGTGCGCCTCGCCACCCGCGA
CGACGTCCCCAGGGCCGTACGCACCCTCGCCGCCGCGTTCGCCGACTACCCCGCCACGCGCCACACCGTC
GATCCGGACCGCCACATCGAGCGGGTCACCGAGCTGCAAGAACTCTTCCTCACGCGCGTCGGGCTCGACA
TCGGCAAGGTGTGGGTCGCGGACGACGGCGCCGCGGTGGCGGTCTGGACCACGCCGGAGAGCGTCGAAGC
GGGGGCGGTGTTCGCCGAGATCGGCCCGCGCATGGCCGAGTTGAGCGGTTCCCGGCTGGCCGCGCAGCAA
CAGATGGAAGGCCTCCTGGCGCCGCACCGGCCCAAGGAGCCCGCGTGGTTCCTGGCCACCGTCGGCGTCT
CGCCCGACCACCAGGGCAAGGGTCTGGGCAGCGCCGTCGTGCTCCCCGGAGTGGAGGCGGCCGAGCGCGC
CGGGGTGCCCGCCTTCCTGGAGACCTCCGCGCCCCGCAACCTCCCCTTCTACGAGCGGCTCGGCTTCACC
GTCACCGCCGACGTCGAGGTGCCCGAAGGACCGCGCACCTGGTGCATGACCCGCAAGCCCGGTGCCTAAA
TCGATAGATCCTAATCAACCTCTGGATTACAAAATTTGTGAAAGATTGACTGGTATTCTTAACTATGTTG
CTCCTTTTACGCTATGTGGATACGCTGCTTTAATGCCTTTGTATCATGCTATTGCTTCCCGTATGGCTTT
CATTTTCTCCTCCTTGTATAAATCCTGGTTGCTGTCTCTTTATGAGGAGTTGTGGCCCGTTGTCAGGCAA
CGTGGCGTGGTGTGCACTGTGTTTGCTGACGCAACCCCCACTGGTTGGGGCATTGCCACCACCTGTCAGC
TCCTTTCCGGGACTTTCGCTTTCCCCCTCCCTATTGCCACGGCGGAACTCATCGCCGCCTGCCTTGCCCG
CTGCTGGACAGGGGCTCGGCTGTTGGGCACTGACAATTCCGTGGTGTTGTCGGGGAAATCATCGTCCTTT
CCTTGGCTGCTCGCCTGTGTTGCCACCTGGATTCTGCGCGGGACGTCCTTCTGCTACGTCCCTTCGGCCC
TCAATCCAGCGGACCTTCCTTCCCGCGGCCTGCTGCCGGCTCTGCGGCCTCTTCCGCGTCTTCGCCTTCG
CCCTCAGACGAGTCGGATCTCCCTTTGGGCCGCCTCCCCGCCTGAGATCCTTTAAGACCAATGACTTACA
AGGCAGCTGTAGATCTTAGCCACTTTTTAAAAGAAAAGGGGGGACTGGAAGGGCTAATTCACTCCCAACG
AAGACAAGATCTGCTTTTTGCTTGTACTGGGTCTCTCTGGTTAGACCAGATCTGAGCCTGGGAGCTCTCT
GGCTAACTAGGGAACCCACTGCTTAAGCCTCAATAAAGCTTGCCTTGAGTGCTTCAAGTAGTGTGTGCCC
GTCTGTTGTGTGACTCTGGTAACTAGAGATCCCTCAGACCCTTTTAGTCAGTGTGGAAAATCTCTAGCAG
TAGTAGTTCATGTCATCTTATTATTCAGTATTTATAACTTGCAAAGAAATGAATATCAGAGAGTGAGAGG
CCCGGGTTAATTAAGGAAAGGGCTAGATCATTCTTGAAGACGAAAGGGCCTCGTGATACGCCTATTTTTA
TAGGTTAATGTCATGATAATAATGGTTTCTTAGACGTCAGGTGGCACTTTTCGGGGAAATGTGCGCGGAA
CCCCTATTTGTTTATTTTTCTAAATACATTCAAATATGTATCCGCTCATGAGACAATAACCCTGATAAAT
GCTTCAATAATATTGAAAAAGGAAGAGTATGAGTATTCAACATTTCCGTGTCGCCCTTATTCCCTTTTTT
GCGGCATTTTGCCTTCCTGTTTTTGCTCACCCAGAAACGCTGGTGAAAGTAAAAGATGCTGAAGATCAGT
TGGGTGCACGAGTGGGTTACATCGAACTGGATCTCAACAGCGGTAAGATCCTTGAGAGTTTTCGCCCCGA
AGAACGTTTTCCAATGATGAGCACTTTTAAAGTTCTGCTATGTGGCGCGGTATTATCCCGTGTTGACGCC
GGGCAAGAGCAACTCGGTCGCCGCATACACTATTCTCAGAATGACTTGGTTGAGTACTCACCAGTCACAG
AAAAGCATCTTACGGATGGCATGACAGTAAGAGAATTATGCAGTGCTGCCATAACCATGAGTGATAACAC
TGCGGCCAACTTACTTCTGACAACGATCGGAGGACCGAAGGAGCTAACCGCTTTTTTGCACAACATGGGG
GATCATGTAACTCGCCTTGATCGTTGGGAACCGGAGCTGAATGAAGCCATACCAAACGACGAGCGTGACA
CCACGATGCCTGTAGCAATGGCAACAACGTTGCGCAAACTATTAACTGGCGAACTACTTACTCTAGCTTC
CCGGCAACAATTAATAGACTGGATGGAGGCGGATAAAGTTGCAGGACCACTTCTGCGCTCGGCCCTTCCG
GCTGGCTGGTTTATTGCTGATAAATCTGGAGCCGGTGAGCGTGGGTCTCGCGGTATCATTGCAGCACTGG
GGCCAGATGGTAAGCCCTCCCGTATCGTAGTTATCTACACGACGGGGAGTCAGGCAACTATGGATGAACG
AAATAGACAGATCGCTGAGATAGGTGCCTCACTGATTAAGCATTGGTAACTGTCAGACCAAGTTTACTCA
TATATACTTTAGATTGATTTAAAACTTCATTTTTAATTTAAAAGGATCTAGGTGAAGATCCTTTTTGATA
ATCTCATGACCAAAATCCCTTAACGTGAGTTTTCGTTCCACTGAGCGTCAGACCCCGTAGAAAAGATCAA
AGGATCTTCTTGAGATCCTTTTTTTCTGCGCGTAATCTGCTGCTTGCAAACAAAAAAACCACCGCTACCA
GCGGTGGTTTGTTTGCCGGATCAAGAGCTACCAACTCTTTTTCCGAAGGTAACTGGCTTCAGCAGAGCGC
AGATACCAAATACTGTTCTTCTAGTGTAGCCGTAGTTAGGCCACCACTTCAAGAACTCTGTAGCACCGCC
TACATACCTCGCTCTGCTAATCCTGTTACCAGTGGCTGCTGCCAGTGGCGATAAGTCGTGTCTTACCGGG
TTGGACTCAAGACGATAGTTACCGGATAAGGCGCAGCGGTCGGGCTGAACGGGGGGTTCGTGCACACAGC
CCAGCTTGGAGCGAACGACCTACACCGAACTGAGATACCTACAGCGTGAGCTATGAGAAAGCGCCACGCT
TCCCGAAGGGAGAAAGGCGGACAGGTATCCGGTAAGCGGCAGGGTCGGAACAGGAGAGCGCACGAGGGAG
CTTCCAGGGGGAAACGCCTGGTATCTTTATAGTCCTGTCGGGTTTCGCCACCTCTGACTTGAGCGTCGAT
TTTTGTGATGCTCGTCAGGGGGGCGGAGCCTATGGAAAAACGCCAGCAACGCGGCCTTTTTACGGTTCCT
GGCCTTTTGCTGGCCTTTTGCTCACATGTTCTTTCCTGCGTTATCCCCTGATTCTGTGGATAACCGTATT
ACCGCCTTTGAGTGAGCTGATACCGCTCGCCGCAGCCGAACGACCGAGCGCAGCGAGTCAGTGAGCGAGG
AAGCGGAAGAGCGCCCAATACGCAAACCGCCTCTCCCCGCGCGTTGGCCGATTCATTAATGCAGCAAGCT
CATGGCTGACTAATTTTTTTTATTTATGCAGAGGCCGAGGCCGCCTCGGCCTCTGAGCTATTCCAGAAGT
AGTGAGGAGGCTTTTTTGGAGGCCTAGGCTTTTGCAAAAAGCTCCCCGTGGCACGACAGGTTTCCCGACT
GGAAAGCGGGCAGTGAGCGCAACGCAATTAATGTGAGTTAGCTCACTCATTAGGCACCCCAGGCTTTACA
CTTTATGCTTCCGGCTCGTATGTTGTGTGGAATTGTGAGCGGATAACAATTTCACACAGGAAACAGCTAT
GACATGATTACGAATTTCACAAATAAAGCATTTTTTTCACTGCATTCTAGTTGTGGTTTGTCCAAACTCA
TCAATGTATCTTATCATGTCTGGATCAACTGGATAACTCAAGCTAACCAAAATCATCCCAAACTTCCCAC
CCCATACCCTATTACCACTGCCAATTACCTGTGGTTTCATTTACTCTAAACCTGTGATTCCTCTGAATTA
TTTTCATTTTAAAGAAATTGTATTTGTTAAATATGTACTACAAACTTAGTAGTTGGAAGGGCTAATTCAC
TCCCAAAGAAGACAAGATATCCTTGATCTGTGGATCTACCACACACAAGGCTACTTCCCTGATTAGCAGA
ACTACACACCAGGGCCAGGGGTCAGATATCCACTGACCTTTGGATGGTGCTACAAGCTAGTACCAGTTGA
GCCAGATAAGGTAGAAGAGGCCAATAAAGGAGAGAACACCAGCTTGTTACACCCTGTGAGCCTGCATGGG
ATGGATGACCCGGAGAGAGAAGTGTTAGAGTGGAGGTTTGACAGCCGCCTAGCATTTCATCACGTGGCCC
GAGAGCTGCATCCGGAGTACTTCAAGAACTGCTGATATCGAGCTTGCTACAAGGGACTTTCCGCTGGGGA
CTTTCCAGGGAGGCGTGGCCTGGGCGGGACTGGGGAGTGGCGAGCCCTCAGATCCTGCATATAAGCAGCT
GCTTTTTGCCTGTACTGGGTCTCTCTGGTTAGACCAGATCTGAGCCTGGGAGCTCTCTGGCTAACTAGGG
AACCCACTGCTTAAGCCTCAATAAAGCTTGCCTTGAGTGCTTCAAGTAGTGTGTGCCCGTCTGTTGTGTG
ACTCTGGTAACTAGAGATCCCTCAGACCCTTTTAGTCAGTGTGGAAAATCTCTAGCAGTGGCGCCCGAAC
AGGGACTTGAAAGCGAAAGGGAAACCAGAGGAGCTCTCTCGACGCAGGACTCGGCTTGCTGAAGCGCGCA
CGGCAAGAGGCGAGGGGCGGCGACTGGTGAGTACGCCAAAAATTTTGACTAGCGGAGGCTAGAAGGAGAG
AGATGGGTGCGAGAGCGTCAGTATTAAGCGGGGGAGAATTAGATCGCGATGGGAAAAAATTCGGTTAAGG
CCAGGGGGAAAGAAAAAATATAAATTAAAACATATAGTATGGGCAAGCAGGGAGCTAGAACGATTCGCAG
TTAATCCTGGCCTGTTAGAAACATCAGAAGGCTGTAGACAAATACTGGGACAGCTACAACCATCCCTTCA
GACAGGATCAGAAGAACTTAGATCATTATATAATACAGTAGCAACCCTCTATTGTGTGCATCAAAGGATA
GAGATAAAAGACACCAAGGAAGCTTTAGACAAGATAGAGGAAGAGCAAAACAAAAGTAAGACCACCGCAC
AGCAAGCGGCCGGCCGCTGATCTTCAGACCTGGAGGAGGAGATATGAGGGACAATTGGAGAAGTGAATTA
TATAAATATAAAGTAGTAAAAATTGAACCATTAGGAGTAGCACCCACCAAGGCAAAGAGAAGAGTGGTGC
AGAGAGAAAAAAGAGCAGTGGGAATAGGAGCTTTGTTCCTTGGGTTCTTGGGAGCAGCAGGAAGCACTAT
GGGCGCAGCGTCAATGACGCTGACGGTACAGGCCAGACAATTATTGTCTGGTATAGTGCAGCAGCAGAAC
AATTTGCTGAGGGCTATTGAGGCGCAACAGCATCTGTTGCAACTCACAGTCTGGGGCATCAAGCAGCTCC
AGGCAAGAATCCTGGCTGTGGAAAGATACCTAAAGGATCAACAGCTCCTGGGGATTTGGGGTTGCTCTGG
AAAACTCATTTGCACCACTGCTGTGCCTTGGAATGCTAGTTGGAGTAATAAATCTCTGGAACAGATTTGG
AATCACACGACCTGGATGGAGTGGGACAGAGAAATTAACAATTACACAAGCTTAATACACTCCTTAATTG
AAGAATCGCAAAACCAGCAAGAAAAGAATGAACAAGAATTATTGGAATTAGATAAATGGGCAAGTTTGTG
GAATTGGTTTAACATAACAAATTGGCTGTGGTATATAAAATTATTCATAATGATAGTAGGAGGCTTGGTA
GGTTTAAGAATAGTTTTTGCTGTACTTTCTATAGTGAATAGAGTTAGGCAGGGATATTCACCATTATCGT
TTCAGACCCACCTCCCAACCCCGAGGGGACCCGACAGGCCCGAAGGAATAGAAGAAGAAGGTGGAGAGAG
AGACAGAGACAGATCCATTCGATTAGTGAACGGATCTCGACGGTATCGCCGAATTCACAAATGGCAGTAT
TCATCCACAA
Features (pLannotate 1.2.2; 30 found; start..end, strand, type, name):
      1..118     +  misc_feature   cPPT/CTS: central polypurine tract and central termination sequence of HIV-1
    166..1344    +  promoter       EF-1α promoter: strong constitutive promoter for human elongation factor EF-1α
   1365..1385    +  protein_bind   attB1: mutant version of attB; core recombination site for the Gateway® BP reaction BP Clonase™
   1391..3688    +  CDS            BRAF: BRAF_HUMAN - Also known as BRAF1, RAFB1. Experimental evidence at protein level: Swiss-Prot protein existence level 1. Protein kinase involved in the transduction of mitogenic signals from the cell membrane to the nucleus (Probable). Phosphorylates MAP2K1, and thereby activates the MAP kinase signal transduction pathway (PubMed:21441910, PubMed:29433126). May play a role in the postsynaptic responses of hippocampal neurons (PubMed:1508179). From Homo sapiens (Human).
   3693..3717    -  protein_bind   attB2: mutant version of attB; recombination site for the Gateway® BP reaction BP Clonase™
   3725..3743    +  promoter       T3 promoter: promoter for bacteriophage T3 RNA polymerase
   3769..3787    -  promoter       T7 promoter: promoter for bacteriophage T7 RNA polymerase
   3793..3811    -  protein_bind   attB4 (fragment): mutant version of attB; core recombination site for the Gateway® BP reaction BP Clonase™
   3867..3908    +  CDS            V5 tag: epitope tag from simian virus 5
   4034..4496    +  misc_feature   IRES: internal ribosome entry site (IRES) of the encephalomyocarditis virus (EMCV)
   4510..5107    +  CDS            PuroR (fragment): puromycin N-acetyltransferase; pac from Streptomyces; confers resistance to puromycin
   5123..5711    +  misc_feature   WPRE: woodchuck hepatitis virus posttranscriptional regulatory element
   5719..5784    +  CDS            nef (fragment): NEF_HV1Z2 - Experimental evidence at protein level: Swiss-Prot protein existence level 1. Extracellular Nef protein targets CD4(+) T-lymphocytes for apoptosis by interacting with CXCR4 surface receptors. From Human immunodeficiency virus type 1 group M subtype D (isolate Z2/CDC-Z34) (HIV-1).
   5786..6019    +  LTR            3' LTR (ΔU3): self-inactivating 3' long terminal repeat (LTR) from HIV-1
   6224..6328    +  promoter       AmpR promoter: bla
   6329..7189    +  CDS            AmpR: β-lactamase; bla; confers resistance to ampicillin, carbenicillin, and related antibiotics
   7360..7948    +  rep_origin     ori: high-copy-number ColE1/pMB1/pBR322/pUC origin of replication
   8131..8185    +  CDS            lacI (fragment): lac repressor; lacI; The lac repressor binds to the lac operator to inhibit transcription in E. coli. This inhibition can be relieved by adding lactose or isopropyl-β-D-thiogalactopyranoside (IPTG).
   8191..8284    +  rep_origin     SV40 ori (fragment): SV40 origin of replication
   8309..8346    +  CDS            lacI (fragment): lac repressor; lacI; The lac repressor binds to the lac operator to inhibit transcription in E. coli. This inhibition can be relieved by adding lactose or isopropyl-β-D-thiogalactopyranoside (IPTG).
   8359..8380    +  protein_bind   CAP binding site: CAP binding activates transcription in the presence of cAMP. E. coli catabolite activator protein
   8395..8425    +  promoter       lac promoter: promoter for the E. coli lac operon
   8429..8451    +  protein_bind   lac operator (fragment): The lac repressor binds to the lac operator to inhibit transcription in E. coli. This inhibition can be relieved by adding lactose or isopropyl-β-D-thiogalactopyranoside (IPTG). lac repressor encoded by lacI
   8483..8566    +  polyA_signal   SV40 poly(A) signal (fragment): SV40 polyadenylation signal
   8733..9062    +  CDS            nef (fragment): NEF_HV1BR - Experimental evidence at protein level: Swiss-Prot protein existence level 1. Extracellular Nef protein targets CD4(+) T-lymphocytes for apoptosis by interacting with CXCR4 surface receptors (PubMed:14990729). From Human immunodeficiency virus type 1 group M subtype B (isolate BRU/LAI) (HIV-1).
   9110..9367    +  LTR            5' LTR (truncated): truncated 5' long terminal repeat (LTR) from HIV-1
   9414..9539    +  misc_feature   HIV-1 Ψ: packaging signal of human immunodeficiency virus type 1
   9523..9861    +  CDS            HIV-1 gag (fragment): gag protein from human immunodeficiency virus 1; gag
  10036..10269   +  misc_feature   RRE: The Rev response element (RRE) of HIV-1 allows for Rev-dependent mRNA export from the nucleus to the cytoplasm.
  10646..10746   +  CDS            Rev (fragment): human immunodeficiency virus 1 (HIV-1) Rev protein; rev; enhances nuclear export of unspliced and incompletely spliced viral mRNAs
