[The description below was written by a language model from this plasmid's Addgene catalogue record and pLannotate feature annotations shown in this document.]
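Description:
pHAGE-BRAF-L597R is an HIV-1-derived lentiviral expression plasmid built on the pHAGE backbone and carrying the human BRAF coding sequence with the L597R substitution. In bacteria it is maintained through a high-copy ColE1/pUC-type origin and selected with ampicillin via the β-lactamase gene. The viral portion contains a truncated 5' LTR, the Ψ packaging signal with an adjoining gag fragment, the Rev response element, the central polypurine tract/termination sequence, and a ΔU3 self-inactivating 3' LTR. Together these allow the transcript to be packaged when helper functions are supplied in trans and integrated into target cells without leaving an active viral promoter. Short annotated nef, Rev, lacI, SV40 and lac promoter fragments are backbone remnants rather than functional payload.

Expression is driven by the strong constitutive EF-1α promoter. The BRAF open reading frame sits between attB1 and attB2 sites, consistent with the recorded Gateway cloning. Downstream lie T3 and T7 promoter sequences, a partial attB4 site and a V5 epitope tag. The record does not say whether the tag is fused in frame to BRAF, and the intervening elements leave this uncertain. An EMCV IRES then directs translation of puromycin N-acetyltransferase from the same transcript, linking puromycin resistance in transduced mammalian cells to expression of the insert, and a WPRE enhances transcript expression.

BRAF is a kinase that phosphorylates MAP2K1 to activate the MAP kinase pathway. The stated purpose is lentiviral expression of the L597R variant, and the plasmid was deposited in connection with a systematic functional annotation of somatic mutations found in cancer.
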