Addgene plasmid #116178: pHAGE-BRAF-L597R
Purpose: Lentiviral expression of BRAF L597R
Depositing lab: Gordon Mills & Kenneth Scott. Depositing organization: Baylor College of Medicine. Publication: Systematic Functional Annotation of Somatic Mutations in Cancer. Ng PK, Li J, Jeong KJ, Shao S, Chen H, Tsang YH, Sengupta S, Wang Z, Bhavana VH, Tran R, Soewito S, Minussi DC, Moreno D, Kong K, Dogruluk T, Lu H, Gao J, Tokheim C, Zhou DC, Johnson AM, Zeng J, Ip CKM, Ju Z, Wester M, Yu S, Li Y, Vellano CP, Schultz N, Karchin R, Ding L, Lu Y, Cheung LWT, Chen K, Shaw KR, Meric-Bernstam F, Scott KL, Yi S, Sahni N, Liang H, Mills GB. Cancer Cell. 2018 Mar 12;33(3):450-462.e10. doi: 10.1016/j.ccell.2018.01.021. PubMed 29533785.
Backbone
  Vector backbone: pHAGE
  Vector type: Lentiviral
Growth in bacteria
  Bacterial resistance: Ampicillin, 100 μg/mL
  Growth temperature: 37°C
  Growth strain: Stbl3
  Copy number: High Copy
Gene/Insert
  Gene/Insert name: BRAF
  Species: H. sapiens (human)
  Mutation: L597R
  Entrez Gene: BRAF (a.k.a. B-RAF1, B-raf, BRAF-1, BRAF1, NS7, RAFB1)
  Cloning method: Gateway Cloning
Terms and licenses: Academic/Nonprofit Terms; Industry Terms: Not Available to Industry
How to cite: pHAGE-BRAF-L597R was a gift from Gordon Mills & Kenneth Scott (Addgene plasmid # 116178 ; http://n2t.net/addgene:116178 ; RRID:Addgene_116178)
