>Addgene plasmid #116178 | pHAGE-BRAF-L597R | depositor partial sequence | sequence record 219051 | insert
ATGGCGGCGCTGAGCGGTGGCGGTGGTGGCGGCGCGGAGCCGGGCCAGGCTCTGTTCAACGGGGACATGG
AGCCCGAGGCCGGCGCCGGCGCCGGCGCCGCGGCCTCTTCGGCTGCGGACCCTGCCATTCCGGAGGAGGT
GTGGAATATCAAACAAATGATTAAGTTGACACAGGAACATATAGAGGCCCTATTGGACAAATTTGGTGGG
GAGCATAATCCACCATCAATATATCTGGAGGCCTATGAAGAATACACCAGCAAGCTAGATGCACTCCAAC
AAAGAGAACAACAGTTATTGGAATCTCTGGGGAACGGAACTGATTTTTCTGTTTCTAGCTCTGCATCAAT
GGATACCGTTACATCTTCTTCCTCTTCTAGCCTTTCAGTGCTACCTTCATCTCTTTCAGTTTTTCAAAAT
CCCACAGATGTGGCACGGAGCAACCCCAAGTCACCACAAAAACCTATCGTTAGAGTCTTCCTGCCCAACA
AACAGAGGACAGTGGTACCTGCAAGGTGTGGAGTTACAGTCCGAGACAGTCTAAAGAAAGCACTGATGAT
GAGAGGTCTAATCCCAGAGTGCTGTGCTGTTTACAGAATTCAGGATGGAGAGAAGAAACCAATTGGTTGG
GACACTGATATTTCCTGGCTTACTGGAGAAGAATTGCATGTGGAAGTGTTGGAGAATGTTCCACTTACAA
CACACAACTTTGTACGAAAAACGTTTTTCACCTTAGCATTTTGTGACTTTTGTCGAAAGCTGCTTTTCCA
GGGTTTCCGCTGTCAAACATGTGGTTATAAATTTCACCAGCGTTGTAGTACAGAAGTTCCACTGATGTGT
GTTAATTATGACCAACTTGATTTGCTGTTTGTCTCCAAGTTCTTTGAACACCACCCAATACCACAGGAAG
AGGCGTCCTTAGCAGAGACTGCCCTAACATCTGGATCATCCCCTTCCGCACCCGCCTCGGACTCTATTGG
GCCCCAAATTCTCACCAGTCCGTCTCCTTCAAAATCCATTCCAATTCCACAGCCCTTCCGACCAGCAGAT
GAAGATCATCGAAATCAATTTGGGCAACGAGACCGATCCTCATCAGCTCCCAATGTGCATATAAACACAA
TAGAACCTGTCAATATTGATGACTTGATTAGAGACCAAGGATTTCGTGGTGATGGAGGATCAACCACAGG
TTTGTCTGCTACCCCCCCTGCCTCATTACCTGGCTCACTAACTAACGTGAAAGCCTTACAGAAATCTCCA
GGACCTCAGCGAGAAAGGAAGTCATCTTCATCCTCAGAAGACAGGAATCGAATGAAAACACTTGGTAGAC
GGGACTCGAGTGATGATTGGGAGATTCCTGATGGGCAGATTACAGTGGGACAAAGAATTGGATCTGGATC
ATTTGGAACAGTCTACAAGGGAAAGTGGCATGGTGATGTGGCAGTGAAAATGTTGAATGTGACAGCACCT
ACACCTCAGCAGTTACAAGCCTTCAAAAATGAAGTAGGAGTACTCAGGAAAACACGACATGTGAATATCC
TACTCTTCATGGGCTATTCCACAAAGCCACAACTGGCTATTGTTACCCAGTGGTGTGAGGGCTCCAGCTT
GTATCACCATCTCCATATCATTGAGACCAAATTTGAGATGATCAAACTTATAGATATTGCACGACAGACT
GCACAGGGCATGGATTACTTACACGCCAAGTCAATCATCCACAGAGACCTCAAGAGTAATAATATATTTC
TTCATGAAGACCTCACAGTAAAAATAGGTGATTTTGGTCGAGCTACAGTGAAATCTCGATGGAGTGGGTC
CCATCAGTTTGAACAGTTGTCTGGATCCATTTTGTGGATGGCACCAGAAGTCATCAGAATGCAAGATAAA
AATCCATACAGCTTTCAGTCAGATGTATATGCATTTGGAATTGTTCTGTATGAATTGATGACTGGACAGT
TACCTTATTCAAACATCAACAACAGGGACCAGATAATTTTTATGGTGGGACGAGGATACCTGTCTCCAGA
TCTCAGTAAGGTACGGAGTAACTGTCCAAAAGCCATGAAGAGATTAATGGCAGAGTGCCTCAAAAAGAAA
AGAGATGAGAGACCACTCTTTCCCCAAATTCTCGCCTCTATTGAGCTGCTGGCCCGCTCATTGCCAAAAA
TTCACCGCAGTGCATCAGAACCCTCCTTGAATCGGGCTGGTTTCCAAACAGAGGATTTTAGTCTATATGC
TTGTGCTTCTCCAAAAACACCCATCCAGGCAGGGGGATATGGTGCGTTTCCTGTCCACTAG
